Addgene plasmid #202734: mCherry-FKBP-PIP4K2B
Purpose: expresses recruitable fluorescent protein-tagged enzyme
Depositing lab: Gerry Hammond. Depositing organization: University of Pittsburgh (University, School of Medicine, and Cancer Institute). Publication: A novel homeostatic mechanism tunes PI(4,5)P2-dependent signaling at the plasma membrane. Wills RC, Doyle CP, Zewe JP, Pacheco J, Hansen SD, Hammond GRV. J Cell Sci. 2023 Aug 3:jcs.261494. doi: 10.1242/jcs.261494. PubMed 37534432.
Backbone
  Vector backbone: pmCherry-C1
  Vector type: Mammalian Expression
Growth in bacteria
  Bacterial resistance: Kanamycin, 50 μg/mL
  Growth temperature: 37°C
  Growth strain: DH5alpha
  Copy number: High Copy
Gene/Insert
  Gene/Insert name: mCherry:FKBP1A (3-108):[GGSA]4GG:PIP4K2B
  Species: H. sapiens (human)
  Entrez Gene: PIP4K2B (a.k.a. PI5P4KB, PIP5K2B, PIP5KIIB, PIP5KIIbeta, PIP5P4KB); FKBP1A (a.k.a. FKBP-12, FKBP-1A, FKBP1, FKBP12, PKC12, PKCI2, PPIASE)
  Cloning method: Gibson Cloning
Terms and licenses: Academic/Nonprofit Terms; Industry Terms: Not Available to Industry
Depositor comments: Please visit https://www.biorxiv.org/content/10.1101/2022.06.30.498262v3 for bioRxiv preprint.
How to cite: mCherry-FKBP-PIP4K2B was a gift from Gerry Hammond (Addgene plasmid # 202734 ; http://n2t.net/addgene:202734 ; RRID:Addgene_202734)
