[The description below was written by a language model from this plasmid's Addgene catalogue record and pLannotate feature annotations shown in this document.]
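Description:
mCherry-FKBP-PIP4K2B is a 6,387 bp mammalian expression plasmid built on the pmCherry-C1 backbone by Gibson cloning. It replicates in E. coli from a high-copy ColE1/pUC-type origin and also carries an f1 phage origin. Selection relies on a single Tn5 NeoR/KanR cassette that sits downstream of both a bacterial (bla-type) promoter and the SV40 enhancer/early promoter and ends in the HSV TK polyadenylation signal. This arrangement gives kanamycin resistance in bacteria and could allow G418 selection in mammalian cells. The short ble, bGH poly(A) and SV40 large T antigen fragments in the feature table are probably incidental backbone matches rather than functional elements.

The payload is a single open reading frame driven by the CMV immediate-early enhancer and promoter and terminated by the SV40 poly(A) signal. It encodes, from the N-terminus, the monomeric red fluorescent protein mCherry, residues 3–108 of human FKBP1A (FKBP12), a flexible [GGSA]4GG linker, and human PIP4K2B, a phosphatidylinositol 5-phosphate 4-kinase that contributes to PI(4,5)P2 synthesis. The stated purpose is to express a recruitable, fluorescently tagged enzyme. FKBP12 is the standard handle for chemically induced dimerization: rapamycin bridges it to an FRB domain, so a fusion like this is generally co-expressed with a membrane-anchored FRB partner and relocated to that membrane on drug addition, with mCherry allowing the movement to be followed by live-cell imaging. The record does not name the partner construct. The associated publication concerns homeostatic control of PI(4,5)P2-dependent signaling at the plasma membrane, which is consistent with using the plasmid to acutely position PIP4K2B in cells and examine its effect on phosphoinositide levels.
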