Features (pLannotate 1.2.2; 17 found; start..end, strand, type, name):
    137..931     +  CDS            NeoR/KanR: aminoglycoside phosphotransferase from Tn5; aph(3')-II (or nptII); confers resistance to neomycin, kanamycin, and G418 (Geneticin®)
    952..1104    +  CDS            ble (fragment): BLE_KLEPN - Experimental evidence at protein level: Swiss-Prot protein existence level 1. Binding protein with a strong affinity to the bleomycin family of antibiotics. Binds to CL990; an antimitotic-antibiotic compound. From Klebsiella pneumoniae.
   1163..1210    +  polyA_signal   HSV TK poly(A) signal: herpes simplex virus thymidine kinase polyadenylation signal (Cole and Stacy, 1985)
   1301..1317    -  polyA_signal   bGH poly(A) signal (fragment): bovine growth hormone polyadenylation signal
   1539..2127    +  rep_origin     ori: high-copy-number ColE1/pMB1/pBR322/pUC origin of replication
   2302..2605    +  enhancer       CMV enhancer: human cytomegalovirus immediate early enhancer
   2606..2809    +  promoter       CMV promoter: human cytomegalovirus (CMV) immediate early promoter
   2854..3561    +  CDS            mCherry: mCherry is a basic (constitutively fluorescent) red fluorescent protein published in 2004, derived from Discosoma sp.. It is reported to be a very rapidly-maturing monomer with low acid sensitivity.
   3562..3579    +  misc_feature   MCS (fragment): multiple cloning site
   3620..3942    +  CDS            FKBP (fragment): human FK506-binding protein FKBP12
   4006..4035    +  misc_feature   MCS (fragment): multiple cloning site
   4036..5283    +  CDS            PIP4K2B: PI42B_HUMAN - Also known as PIP5K2B. Experimental evidence at protein level: Swiss-Prot protein existence level 1. Participates in the biosynthesis of phosphatidylinositol 4,5- bisphosphate (PubMed:9038203, PubMed:26774281). Preferentially utilizes GTP, rather than ATP, for PI(5)P phosphorylation and its activity reflects changes in direct proportion to the physiological GTP concentration (PubMed:26774281). Its GTP-sensing activity is critical for metabolic adaptation (PubMed:26774281). PIP4Ks negatively regulate insulin signaling through a catalytic-independent mechanism. They interact with P
   5309..5393    +  CDS            large T antigen (fragment): large T antigen from SV40 (simian virus 40)
   5416..5537    +  polyA_signal   SV40 poly(A) signal: SV40 polyadenylation signal
   5571..5999    -  rep_origin     f1 ori (sequence partly withheld): f1 bacteriophage origin of replication; arrow indicates direction of (+) strand synthesis
   6026..6130    +  promoter       AmpR promoter: bla
   6132..102     +  promoter       SV40 promoter (across the origin): SV40 enhancer and early promoter
>Addgene plasmid #202734 | mCherry-FKBP-PIP4K2B | addgene full sequence | sequence record 399137 | Addgene NGS Result
TGACTAATTTTTTTTATTTATGCAGAGGCCGAGGCCGCCTCGGCCTCTGAGCTATTCCAGAAGTAGTGAG
GAGGCTTTTTTGGAGGCCTAGGCTTTTGCAAAGATCGATCAAGAGACAGGATGAGGATCGTTTCGCATGA
TTGAACAAGATGGATTGCACGCAGGTTCTCCGGCCGCTTGGGTGGAGAGGCTATTCGGCTATGACTGGGC
ACAACAGACAATCGGCTGCTCTGATGCCGCCGTGTTCCGGCTGTCAGCGCAGGGGCGCCCGGTTCTTTTT
GTCAAGACCGACCTGTCCGGTGCCCTGAATGAACTGCAAGACGAGGCAGCGCGGCTATCGTGGCTGGCCA
CGACGGGCGTTCCTTGCGCAGCTGTGCTCGACGTTGTCACTGAAGCGGGAAGGGACTGGCTGCTATTGGG
CGAAGTGCCGGGGCAGGATCTCCTGTCATCTCACCTTGCTCCTGCCGAGAAAGTATCCATCATGGCTGAT
GCAATGCGGCGGCTGCATACGCTTGATCCGGCTACCTGCCCATTCGACCACCAAGCGAAACATCGCATCG
AGCGAGCACGTACTCGGATGGAAGCCGGTCTTGTCGATCAGGATGATCTGGACGAAGAGCATCAGGGGCT
CGCGCCAGCCGAACTGTTCGCCAGGCTCAAGGCGAGCATGCCCGACGGCGAGGATCTCGTCGTGACCCAT
GGCGATGCCTGCTTGCCGAATATCATGGTGGAAAATGGCCGCTTTTCTGGATTCATCGACTGTGGCCGGC
TGGGTGTGGCGGACCGCTATCAGGACATAGCGTTGGCTACCCGTGATATTGCTGAAGAGCTTGGCGGCGA
ATGGGCTGACCGCTTCCTCGTGCTTTACGGTATCGCCGCTCCCGATTCGCAGCGCATCGCCTTCTATCGC
CTTCTTGACGAGTTCTTCTGAGCGGGACTCTGGGGTTCGAAATGACCGACCAAGCGACGCCCAACCTGCC
ATCACGAGATTTCGATTCCACCGCCGCCTTCTATGAAAGGTTGGGCTTCGGAATCGTTTTCCGGGACGCC
GGCTGGATGATCCTCCAGCGCGGGGATCTCATGCTGGAGTTCTTCGCCCACCCTAGGGGGAGGCTAACTG
AAACACGGAAGGAGACAATACCGGAAGGAACCCGCGCTATGACGGCAATAAAAAGACAGAATAAAACGCA
CGGTGTTGGGTCGTTTGTTCATAAACGCGGGGTTCGGTCCCAGGGCTGGCACTCTGTCGATACCCCACCG
AGACCCCATTGGGGCCAATACGCCCGCGTTTCTTCCTTTTCCCCACCCCACCCCCCAAGTTCGGGTGAAG
GCCCAGGGCTCGCAGCCAACGTCGGGGCGGCAGGCCCTGCCATAGCCTCAGGTTACTCATATATACTTTA
GATTGATTTAAAACTTCATTTTTAATTTAAAAGGATCTAGGTGAAGATCCTTTTTGATAATCTCATGACC
AAAATCCCTTAACGTGAGTTTTCGTTCCACTGAGCGTCAGACCCCGTAGAAAAGATCAAAGGATCTTCTT
GAGATCCTTTTTTTCTGCGCGTAATCTGCTGCTTGCAAACAAAAAAACCACCGCTACCAGCGGTGGTTTG
TTTGCCGGATCAAGAGCTACCAACTCTTTTTCCGAAGGTAACTGGCTTCAGCAGAGCGCAGATACCAAAT
ACTGTTCTTCTAGTGTAGCCGTAGTTAGGCCACCACTTCAAGAACTCTGTAGCACCGCCTACATACCTCG
CTCTGCTAATCCTGTTACCAGTGGCTGCTGCCAGTGGCGATAAGTCGTGTCTTACCGGGTTGGACTCAAG
ACGATAGTTACCGGATAAGGCGCAGCGGTCGGGCTGAACGGGGGGTTCGTGCACACAGCCCAGCTTGGAG
CGAACGACCTACACCGAACTGAGATACCTACAGCGTGAGCTATGAGAAAGCGCCACGCTTCCCGAAGGGA
GAAAGGCGGACAGGTATCCGGTAAGCGGCAGGGTCGGAACAGGAGAGCGCACGAGGGAGCTTCCAGGGGG
AAACGCCTGGTATCTTTATAGTCCTGTCGGGTTTCGCCACCTCTGACTTGAGCGTCGATTTTTGTGATGC
TCGTCAGGGGGGCGGAGCCTATGGAAAAACGCCAGCAACGCGGCCTTTTTACGGTTCCTGGCCTTTTGCT
GGCCTTTTGCTCACATGTTCTTTCCTGCGTTATCCCCTGATTCTGTGGATAACCGTATTACCGCCATGCA
TTAGTTATTAATAGTAATCAATTACGGGGTCATTAGTTCATAGCCCATATATGGAGTTCCGCGTTACATA
ACTTACGGTAAATGGCCCGCCTGGCTGACCGCCCAACGACCCCCGCCCATTGACGTCAATAATGACGTAT
GTTCCCATAGTAACGCCAATAGGGACTTTCCATTGACGTCAATGGGTGGAGTATTTACGGTAAACTGCCC
ACTTGGCAGTACATCAAGTGTATCATATGCCAAGTACGCCCCCTATTGACGTCAATGACGGTAAATGGCC
CGCCTGGCATTATGCCCAGTACATGACCTTATGGGACTTTCCTACTTGGCAGTACATCTACGTATTAGTC
ATCGCTATTACCATGGTGATGCGGTTTTGGCAGTACATCAATGGGCGTGGATAGCGGTTTGACTCACGGG
GATTTCCAAGTCTCCACCCCATTGACGTCAATGGGAGTTTGTTTTGGCACCAAAATCAACGGGACTTTCC
AAAATGTCGTAACAACTCCGCCCCATTGACGCAAATGGGCGGTAGGCGTGTACGGTGGGAGGTCTATATA
AGCAGAGCTGGTTTAGTGAACCGTCAGATCCGCTAGCGCTACCGGTCGCCACCATGGTGAGCAAGGGCGA
GGAGGATAACATGGCCATCATCAAGGAGTTCATGCGCTTCAAGGTGCACATGGAGGGCTCCGTGAACGGC
CACGAGTTCGAGATCGAGGGCGAGGGCGAGGGCCGCCCCTACGAGGGCACCCAGACCGCCAAGCTGAAGG
TGACCAAGGGTGGCCCCCTGCCCTTCGCCTGGGACATCCTGTCCCCTCAGTTCATGTACGGCTCCAAGGC
CTACGTGAAGCACCCCGCCGACATCCCCGACTACTTGAAGCTGTCCTTCCCCGAGGGCTTCAAGTGGGAG
CGCGTGATGAACTTCGAGGACGGCGGCGTGGTGACCGTGACCCAGGACTCCTCCCTGCAGGACGGCGAGT
TCATCTACAAGGTGAAGCTGCGCGGCACCAACTTCCCCTCCGACGGCCCCGTAATGCAGAAGAAGACCAT
GGGCTGGGAGGCCTCCTCCGAGCGGATGTACCCCGAGGACGGCGCCCTGAAGGGCGAGATCAAGCAGAGG
CTGAAGCTGAAGGACGGCGGCCACTACGACGCTGAGGTCAAGACCACCTACAAGGCCAAGAAGCCCGTGC
AGCTGCCCGGCGCCTACAACGTCAACATCAAGTTGGACATCACCTCCCACAACGAGGACTACACCATCGT
GGAACAGTACGAACGCGCCGAGGGCCGCCACTCCACCGGCGGCATGGACGAGCTGTACAAGTCCGGACTC
AGATCTCGAAGCGCGGCCGCGGGAGCAGGAGGAGCAGCTCGAGCGGCGCTGGGAGTGCAGGTGGAAACCA
TCTCCCCAGGAGACGGGCGCACCTTCCCCAAGCGCGGCCAGACCTGCGTGGTGCACTACACCGGGATGCT
TGAAGATGGAAAGAAATTTGATTCCTCCCGGGACAGAAACAAGCCCTTTAAGTTTATGCTAGGCAAGCAG
GAGGTGATCCGAGGCTGGGAAGAAGGGGTTGCCCAGATGAGTGTGGGTCAGAGAGCCAAACTGACTATAT
CTCCAGATTATGCCTATGGTGCCACTGGGCACCCAGGCATCATCCCACCACATGCCACTCTCGTCTTCGA
TGTGGAGCTTCTAAAACTGGAAAGTGCTGGTGGTAGTGCTGGTGGTAGTGCTGGTGGTAGTGCTGGTGGT
AGTGCTGGTGGTCCGCGAGCTCAAGCTTCGAATTCTGCAGTCGACATGTCGTCCAACTGCACCAGCACCA
CGGCGGTGGCGGTGGCGCCGCTCAGCGCCAGCAAGACCAAGACCAAGAAGAAGCATTTCGTGTGCCAGAA
AGTGAAGCTATTCCGGGCCAGCGAGCCGATCCTCAGCGTCCTGATGTGGGGGGTGAACCACACGATCAAT
GAGCTGAGCAATGTTCCTGTTCCTGTCATGCTAATGCCAGATGACTTCAAAGCCTACAGCAAGATCAAGG
TGGACAATCATCTCTTCAATAAGGAGAACCTGCCCAGCCGCTTTAAGTTTAAGGAGTATTGCCCCATGGT
GTTCCGAAACCTTCGGGAGAGGTTTGGAATTGATGATCAGGATTACCAGAATTCAGTGACGCGCAGCGCC
CCCATCAACAGTGACAGCCAGGGTCGGTGTGGCACGCGTTTCCTCACCACCTACGACCGGCGCTTTGTCA
TCAAGACTGTGTCCAGCGAGGACGTGGCGGAGATGCACAACATCTTAAAGAAATACCACCAGTTTATAGT
GGAGTGTCATGGCAACACGCTTTTGCCACAGTTCCTGGGCATGTACCGCCTGACCGTGGATGGTGTGGAA
ACCTACATGGTGGTTACCAGGAACGTGTTCAGCCATCGGCTCACTGTGCATCGCAAGTATGACCTCAAGG
GTTCTACGGTTGCCAGAGAAGCGAGCGACAAGGAGAAGGCCAAGGACTTGCCAACATTCAAAGACAATGA
CTTCCTCAATGAAGGGCAGAAGCTGCATGTGGGAGAGGAGAGTAAAAAGAACTTCCTGGAGAAACTGAAG
CGGGACGTTGAGTTCTTGGCACAGCTGAAGATCATGGACTACAGCCTGCTGGTGGGCATCCACGACGTGG
ACCGGGCAGAGCAGGAGGAGATGGAGGTGGAGGAGCGGGCAGAGGACGAGGAGTGTGAGAATGATGGGGT
GGGTGGCAACCTACTCTGCTCCTATGGCACACCTCCGGACAGCCCTGGCAACCTCCTCAGCTTTCCTCGG
TTCTTTGGTCCTGGGGAATTCGACCCCTCTGTTGACGTCTATGCCATGAAAAGCCATGAAAGTTCCCCCA
AGAAGGAGGTGTATTTCATGGCCATCATTGATATCCTCACGCCATACGATACAAAGAAGAAAGCTGCACA
TGCTGCCAAAACGGTGAAACACGGGGCAGGGGCCGAGATCTCGACTGTGAACCCTGAGCAGTACTCCAAA
CGCTTCAACGAGTTTATGTCCAACATCCTGACGTAGGGATCCACCGGATCTAGATAACTGATCATAATCA
GCCATACCACATTTGTAGAGGTTTTACTTGCTTTAAAAAACCTCCCACACCTCCCCCTGAACCTGAAACA
TAAAATGAATGCAATTGTTGTTGTTAACTTGTTTATTGCAGCTTATAATGGTTACAAATAAAGCAATAGC
ATCACAAATTTCACAAATAAAGCATTTTTTTCACTGCATTCTAGTTGTGGTTTGTCCAAACTCATCAATG
TATCTTAACGCGTAAATTGTAAGCGTTAATATTTTGTTAAAATTCGCGTTAAATTTTTGTTAAATCAGCT
CATTTTTTAACCAATAGGCCGAAATCGGCAAAATCCCTTATAAATCAAAAGAATAGACCGAGATAGGGT
[37 nt withheld, positions 5670-5706]
AAAGAACGTGGACTCCAACGTCAAAGG
[49 nt withheld, positions 5734-5782]
T
[91 nt withheld, positions 5784-5874]
G
[124 nt withheld, positions 5876-5999]
CAGGTGGCACTTTTCGGGGAAATGTGCGCGGAACCCCTATTTGTTTATTTTTCTAAATACATTCAAATAT
GTATCCGCTCATGAGACAATAACCCTGATAAATGCTTCAATAATATTGAAAAAGGAAGAGTCCTGAGGCG
GAAAGAACCAGCTGTGGAATGTGTGTCAGTTAGGGTGTGGAAAGTCCCCAGGCTCCCCAGCAGGCAGAAG
TATGCAAAGCATGCATCTCAATTAGTCAGCAACCAGGTGTGGAAAGTCCCCAGGCTCCCCAGCAGGCAGA
AGTATGCAAAGCATGCATCTCAATTAGTCAGCAACCATAGTCCCGCCCCTAACTCCGCCCATCCCGCCCC
TAACTCCGCCCAGTTCCGCCCATTCTCCGCCCCATGGC
